Addgene plasmid #132090: pDONR221_SLC2A5
Purpose: Gateway entry clone with codon-optimized ORF sequence for subcloning into custom expression vectors
Depositing lab: RESOLUTE Consortium & Giulio Superti-Furga. Depositing organization: CeMM Research Center for Molecular Medicine. Publication: The RESOLUTE consortium: unlocking SLC transporters for drug discovery. Superti-Furga G, Lackner D, Wiedmer T, Ingles-Prieto A, Barbosa B, Girardi E, Goldmann U, Gurtl B, Klavins K, Klimek C, Lindinger S, Lineiro-Retes E, Muller AC, Onstein S, Redinger G, Reil D, Sedlyarov V, Wolf G, Crawford M, Everley R, ... Steppan CM. Nat Rev Drug Discov. 2020 Jul;19(7):429-430. doi: 10.1038/d41573-020-00056-6. PubMed 32265506.
Backbone
  Vector backbone: pDONR221
  Backbone manufacturer: Thermo Fisher Scientific
  Backbone size w/o insert (bp): 2550
  Vector type: Mammalian Expression
Growth in bacteria
  Bacterial resistance: Kanamycin, 50 μg/mL
  Growth temperature: 37°C
  Growth strain: Stbl3
  Copy number: High Copy
Gene/Insert
  Gene/Insert name: SLC2A5 (alt name: GLUT5)
  Species: H. sapiens (human)
  Insert size (bp): 1503
  Entrez Gene: SLC2A5 (a.k.a. GLUT-5, GLUT5)
  Cloning method: Gateway Cloning
  Sequencing primers: 5′ M13-fwd; 3′ M13-rev
Terms and licenses: Academic/Nonprofit Terms; Industry Terms
Depositor comments: For more information on the full Resolute plasmid collection, please see www.addgene.org/depositor-collections/re-solute/. Please provide your feedback on this plasmid to the RESOLUTE consortium by filling out their RESOLUTE repository feedback form: https://forms.office.com/Pages/ResponsePage.aspx?id=0e05yklzmkS7rjFGQL4N7z4feCLQvEJAmVcOCM_u885UN1JJRko0Ukg4TVQwNTZLOUxPQVJWT1NHUCQlQCN0PWcu
How to cite: pDONR221_SLC2A5 was a gift from RESOLUTE Consortium & Giulio Superti-Furga (Addgene plasmid # 132090 ; http://n2t.net/addgene:132090 ; RRID:Addgene_132090)
