[The description below was written by a language model from this plasmid's Addgene catalogue record and pLannotate feature annotations shown in this document.]
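Description:
pDONR221_SLC2A5 is a Gateway entry clone built on the pDONR221 backbone (Thermo Fisher Scientific) and carrying a codon-optimized open reading frame for human SLC2A5, also known as GLUT5, a member of the SLC2 facilitative sugar transporter family. The sequenced plasmid is about 4.05 kb. It is propagated in E. coli from a high-copy ColE1/pUC-type origin and selected with kanamycin through an aminoglycoside phosphotransferase (KanR) cassette. Although the catalogue lists the vector type as mammalian expression, the feature table shows no eukaryotic promoter or polyadenylation signal, so the plasmid is a shuttle for the ORF rather than an expression construct in its own right.

The 1,503 bp SLC2A5 coding sequence lies between attL1 and attL2, the recombination sites left after a BP reaction into the donor vector. These sites allow directional, frame-preserving transfer of the ORF into any attR-containing destination vector by an LR Clonase reaction. That destination vector then supplies the promoter, any tags and the selection marker. Upstream of attL1 are the rrnB T1 and T2 transcription terminators, which shield the insert from read-through transcription in bacteria. A T7 promoter sits just beyond attL2, pointing back toward the insert. The short lacI and lacZα fragments annotated near the terminators are backbone remnants with no functional role. No epitope tags or reporters are annotated, and the record does not state whether the ORF retains a stop codon.

The plasmid belongs to a consortium-generated collection of solute carrier (SLC) transporter clones. Its stated purpose is subcloning of the SLC2A5 ORF into custom expression vectors for studying transporter function and for drug discovery.
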