Features (pLannotate 1.2.2; 10 found; start..end, strand, type, name):
    121..213     +  CDS            lacI (fragment): lac repressor; lacI; The lac repressor binds to the lac operator to inhibit transcription in E. coli. This inhibition can be relieved by adding lactose or isopropyl-β-D-thiogalactopyranoside (IPTG).
    268..295     -  terminator     rrnB T2 terminator: transcription terminator T2 from the E. coli rrnB gene
    427..470     +  terminator     rrnB T1 terminator: Escherichia coli rrnB; transcription terminator T1 from the E. coli rrnB gene
    517..553     -  CDS            lacZα (fragment): LacZα fragment of β-galactosidase; lacZ fragment
    569..668     +  protein_bind   attL1: mutant version of attL; recombination site for the Gateway® LR reaction LR Clonase™
    674..2176    +  CDS            SLC2A5: GTR5_HUMAN - Also known as GLUT5 From Homo sapiens (Human).
   2178..2277    -  protein_bind   attL2: mutant version of attL; recombination site for the Gateway® LR reaction LR Clonase™
   2295..2313    -  promoter       T7 promoter: promoter for bacteriophage T7 RNA polymerase
   2447..3256    +  CDS            KanR: aminoglycoside phosphotransferase; aph(3')-Ia; confers resistance to kanamycin in bacteria or G418 (Geneticin®) in eukaryotes
   3403..3991    +  rep_origin     ori: high-copy-number ColE1/pMB1/pBR322/pUC origin of replication
>Addgene plasmid #132090 | pDONR221_SLC2A5 | addgene full sequence | sequence record 263864 | Addgene NGS Result
CTTTCCTGCGTTATCCCCTGATTCTGTGGATAACCGTATTACCGCCTTTGAGTGAGCTGATACCGCTCGC
CGCAGCCGAACGACCGAGCGCAGCGAGTCAGTGAGCGAGGAAGCGGAAGAGCGCCCAATACGCAAACCGC
CTCTCCCCGCGCGTTGGCCGATTCATTAATGCAGCTGGCACGACAGGTTTCCCGACTGGAAAGCGGGCAG
TGAGCGCAACGCAATTAATACGCGTACCGCTAGCCAGGAAGAGTTTGTAGAAACGCAAAAAGGCCATCCG
TCAGGATGGCCTTCTGCTTAGTTTGATGCCTGGCAGTTTATGGCGGGCGTCCTGCCCGCCACCCTCCGGG
CCGTTGCTTCACAACGTTCAAATCCGCTCCCGGCGGATTTGTCCTACTCAGGAGAGCGTTCACCGACAAA
CAACAGATAAAACGAAAGGCCCAGTCTTCCGACTGAGCCTTTCGTTTTATTTGATGCCTGGCAGTTCCCT
ACTCTCGCGTTAACGCTAGCATGGATGTTTTCCCAGTCACGACGTTGTAAAACGACGGCCAGTCTTAAGC
TCGGGCCCCAAATAATGATTTTATTTTGACTGATAGTGACCTGTTCGTTGCAACACATTGATGAGCAATG
CTTTTTTATAATGCCAACTTTGTACAAAAAAGCAGGCTCCACCATGGAGCAGCAGGACCAGAGCATGAAG
GAGGGCCGGCTGACCCTGGTGCTGGCCCTGGCCACACTGATCGCAGCCTTCGGCAGCTCATTTCAATACG
GGTACAATGTCGCGGCCGTGAATTCCCCTGCCCTGCTGATGCAGCAGTTCTATAACGAGACCTACTATGG
CCGGACAGGCGAGTTCATGGAGGATTTTCCACTGACCCTGCTGTGGAGCGTGACAGTGTCCATGTTCCCA
TTTGGCGGCTTCATCGGATCCCTGCTGGTGGGACCACTGGTGAATAAGTTTGGCAGAAAGGGCGCCCTGC
TGTTCAACAATATCTTTTCTATCGTGCCTGCCATCCTGATGGGCTGCTCTAGGGTGGCCACCAGCTTTGA
GCTGATCATCATCAGCAGGCTGCTGGTGGGAATCTGTGCAGGCGTGTCTAGCAACGTGGTGCCAATGTAT
CTGGGCGAGCTGGCACCAAAGAATCTGAGGGGCGCCCTGGGAGTGGTGCCACAGCTGTTCATCACCGTGG
GCATCCTGGTGGCCCAGATCTTTGGCCTGCGCAACCTGCTGGCCAATGTGGACGGATGGCCAATCCTGCT
GGGACTGACAGGAGTGCCTGCCGCCCTGCAGCTGCTGCTGCTGCCATTCTTTCCCGAGAGCCCTCGGTAC
CTGCTGATCCAGAAGAAGGACGAGGCAGCAGCCAAGAAGGCCCTGCAGACCCTGAGAGGATGGGACTCCG
TGGATAGGGAGGTGGCAGAGATCAGACAGGAGGATGAGGCAGAGAAGGCAGCAGGCTTCATCTCTGTGCT
GAAGCTGTTTAGGATGCGCAGCCTGAGGTGGCAGCTGCTGTCCATCATCGTGCTGATGGGAGGACAGCAG
CTGTCTGGAGTGAACGCCATCTACTATTACGCCGACCAGATCTATCTGAGCGCCGGAGTGCCAGAGGAGC
ACGTGCAGTACGTGACCGCAGGAACAGGAGCAGTGAACGTGGTCATGACCTTCTGCGCCGTGTTTGTGGT
GGAGCTGCTGGGCCGGAGACTGCTGCTGCTGCTGGGCTTCTCTATCTGTCTGATCGCATGCTGCGTGCTG
ACCGCCGCCCTGGCCCTGCAGGATACAGTGAGCTGGATGCCATATATCTCCATCGTGTGCGTGATCTCTT
ACGTGATCGGACACGCACTGGGACCAAGCCCAATCCCTGCCCTGCTGATCACCGAGATCTTCCTGCAGTC
CTCTAGGCCATCCGCCTTTATGGTGGGAGGATCCGTGCACTGGCTGTCTAACTTCACAGTGGGCCTGATC
TTCCCTTTTATCCAGGAGGGCCTGGGCCCATATAGCTTCATCGTGTTTGCCGTGATCTGTCTGCTGACCA
CAATCTACATCTTTCTGATCGTGCCCGAGACCAAGGCCAAGACATTCATCGAGATCAACCAGATCTTTAC
CAAGATGAATAAGGTGTCCGAGGTGTACCCTGAGAAGGAGGAGCTGAAGGAGCTGCCCCCTGTGACATCT
GAGCAGGACCCAGCTTTCTTGTACAAAGTTGGCATTATAAGAAAGCATTGCTTATCAATTTGTTGCAACG
AACAGGTCACTATCAGTCAAAATAAAATCATTATTTGCCATCCAGCTGATATCCCCTATAGTGAGTCGTA
TTACATGGTCATAGCTGTTTCCTGGCAGCTCTGGCCCGTGTCTCAAAATCTCTGATGTTACATTGCACAA
GATAAAAATATATCATCATGAACAATAAAACTGTCTGCTTACATAAACAGTAATACAAGGGGTGTTATGA
GCCATATTCAACGGGAAACGTCGAGGCCGCGATTAAATTCCAACATGGATGCTGATTTATATGGGTATAA
ATGGGCTCGCGATAATGTCGGGCAATCAGGTGCGACAATCTATCGCTTGTATGGGAAGCCCGATGCGCCA
GAGTTGTTTCTGAAACATGGCAAAGGTAGCGTTGCCAATGATGTTACAGATGAGATGGTCAGACTAAACT
GGCTGACGGAATTTATGCCTCTTCCGACCATCAAGCATTTTATCCGTACTCCTGATGATGCATGGTTACT
CACCACTGCGATCCCCGGAAAAACAGCATTCCAGGTATTAGAAGAATATCCTGATTCAGGTGAAAATATT
GTTGATGCGCTGGCAGTGTTCCTGCGCCGGTTGCATTCGATTCCTGTTTGTAATTGTCCTTTTAACAGCG
ATCGCGTATTTCGTCTCGCTCAGGCGCAATCACGAATGAATAACGGTTTGGTTGATGCGAGTGATTTTGA
TGACGAGCGTAATGGCTGGCCTGTTGAACAAGTCTGGAAAGAAATGCATAAACTTTTGCCATTCTCACCG
GATTCAGTCGTCACTCATGGTGATTTCTCACTTGATAACCTTATTTTTGACGAGGGGAAATTAATAGGTT
GTATTGATGTTGGACGAGTCGGAATCGCAGACCGATACCAGGATCTTGCCATCCTATGGAACTGCCTCGG
TGAGTTTTCTCCTTCATTACAGAAACGGCTTTTTCAAAAATATGGTATTGATAATCCTGATATGAATAAA
TTGCAGTTTCATTTGATGCTCGATGAGTTTTTCTAATCAGAATTGGTTAATTGGTTGTAACACTGGCAGA
GCATTACGCTGACTTGACGGGACGGCGCAAGCTCATGACCAAAATCCCTTAACGTGAGTTACGCGTCGTT
CCACTGAGCGTCAGACCCCGTAGAAAAGATCAAAGGATCTTCTTGAGATCCTTTTTTTCTGCGCGTAATC
TGCTGCTTGCAAACAAAAAAACCACCGCTACCAGCGGTGGTTTGTTTGCCGGATCAAGAGCTACCAACTC
TTTTTCCGAAGGTAACTGGCTTCAGCAGAGCGCAGATACCAAATACTGTTCTTCTAGTGTAGCCGTAGTT
AGGCCACCACTTCAAGAACTCTGTAGCACCGCCTACATACCTCGCTCTGCTAATCCTGTTACCAGTGGCT
GCTGCCAGTGGCGATAAGTCGTGTCTTACCGGGTTGGACTCAAGACGATAGTTACCGGATAAGGCGCAGC
GGTCGGGCTGAACGGGGGGTTCGTGCACACAGCCCAGCTTGGAGCGAACGACCTACACCGAACTGAGATA
CCTACAGCGTGAGCTATGAGAAAGCGCCACGCTTCCCGAAGGGAGAAAGGCGGACAGGTATCCGGTAAGC
GGCAGGGTCGGAACAGGAGAGCGCACGAGGGAGCTTCCAGGGGGAAACGCCTGGTATCTTTATAGTCCTG
TCGGGTTTCGCCACCTCTGACTTGAGCGTCGATTTTTGTGATGCTCGTCAGGGGGGCGGAGCCTATGGAA
AAACGCCAGCAACGCGGCCTTTTTACGGTTCCTGGCCTTTTGCTGGCCTTTTGCTCACATGTT
