>Addgene plasmid #132090 | pDONR221_SLC2A5 | depositor partial sequence | sequence record 253580 | Codon-optimized ORF of SLC2A5
ATGGAGCAGCAGGACCAGAGCATGAAGGAGGGCCGGCTGACCCTGGTGCTGGCCCTGGCCACACTGATCG
CAGCCTTCGGCAGCTCATTTCAATACGGGTACAATGTCGCGGCCGTGAATTCCCCTGCCCTGCTGATGCA
GCAGTTCTATAACGAGACCTACTATGGCCGGACAGGCGAGTTCATGGAGGATTTTCCACTGACCCTGCTG
TGGAGCGTGACAGTGTCCATGTTCCCATTTGGCGGCTTCATCGGATCCCTGCTGGTGGGACCACTGGTGA
ATAAGTTTGGCAGAAAGGGCGCCCTGCTGTTCAACAATATCTTTTCTATCGTGCCTGCCATCCTGATGGG
CTGCTCTAGGGTGGCCACCAGCTTTGAGCTGATCATCATCAGCAGGCTGCTGGTGGGAATCTGTGCAGGC
GTGTCTAGCAACGTGGTGCCAATGTATCTGGGCGAGCTGGCACCAAAGAATCTGAGGGGCGCCCTGGGAG
TGGTGCCACAGCTGTTCATCACCGTGGGCATCCTGGTGGCCCAGATCTTTGGCCTGCGCAACCTGCTGGC
CAATGTGGACGGATGGCCAATCCTGCTGGGACTGACAGGAGTGCCTGCCGCCCTGCAGCTGCTGCTGCTG
CCATTCTTTCCCGAGAGCCCTCGGTACCTGCTGATCCAGAAGAAGGACGAGGCAGCAGCCAAGAAGGCCC
TGCAGACCCTGAGAGGATGGGACTCCGTGGATAGGGAGGTGGCAGAGATCAGACAGGAGGATGAGGCAGA
GAAGGCAGCAGGCTTCATCTCTGTGCTGAAGCTGTTTAGGATGCGCAGCCTGAGGTGGCAGCTGCTGTCC
ATCATCGTGCTGATGGGAGGACAGCAGCTGTCTGGAGTGAACGCCATCTACTATTACGCCGACCAGATCT
ATCTGAGCGCCGGAGTGCCAGAGGAGCACGTGCAGTACGTGACCGCAGGAACAGGAGCAGTGAACGTGGT
CATGACCTTCTGCGCCGTGTTTGTGGTGGAGCTGCTGGGCCGGAGACTGCTGCTGCTGCTGGGCTTCTCT
ATCTGTCTGATCGCATGCTGCGTGCTGACCGCCGCCCTGGCCCTGCAGGATACAGTGAGCTGGATGCCAT
ATATCTCCATCGTGTGCGTGATCTCTTACGTGATCGGACACGCACTGGGACCAAGCCCAATCCCTGCCCT
GCTGATCACCGAGATCTTCCTGCAGTCCTCTAGGCCATCCGCCTTTATGGTGGGAGGATCCGTGCACTGG
CTGTCTAACTTCACAGTGGGCCTGATCTTCCCTTTTATCCAGGAGGGCCTGGGCCCATATAGCTTCATCG
TGTTTGCCGTGATCTGTCTGCTGACCACAATCTACATCTTTCTGATCGTGCCCGAGACCAAGGCCAAGAC
ATTCATCGAGATCAACCAGATCTTTACCAAGATGAATAAGGTGTCCGAGGTGTACCCTGAGAAGGAGGAG
CTGAAGGAGCTGCCCCCTGTGACATCTGAGCAG
